Addgene plasmid #154315: pJW1759
Purpose: NT Donor-cassette for SapTrap
Depositing lab: Jordan Ward. Depositing organization: University of California, Santa Cruz. Publication: An expanded auxin-inducible degron toolkit for Caenorhabditis elegans. Ashley GE, Duong T, Levenson MT, Martinez MAQ, Johnson LC, Hibshman JD, Saeger HN, Palmisano NJ, Doonan R, Martinez-Mendez R, Davidson BR, Zhang W, Ragle JM, Medwig-Kinney TN, Sirota SS, Goldstein B, Matus DQ, Dickinson DJ, Reiner DJ, Ward JD. Genetics. 2021 Mar 31;217(3). pii: 6104563. doi: 10.1093/genetics/iyab006. PubMed 33677541.
Backbone
  Vector backbone: Topo-Blunt
  Backbone size w/o insert (bp): 478
  Vector type: Worm Expression, CRISPR
Growth in bacteria
  Bacterial resistance: Kanamycin, 50 μg/mL
  Growth temperature: 37°C
  Growth strain: DH5alpha
  Copy number: High Copy
Gene/Insert
  Gene/Insert name: 30aa linker::TEV::AID*::3xFLAG for NT slot
  Species: C. elegans (nematode)
  Insert size (bp): 288
  Cloning method: TOPO Cloning
  Sequencing primers: 5′ M13 Forward (tgtaaaacgacggccagt); 3′ M13 Reverse (caggaaacagctatgaccatg)
Terms and licenses: Academic/Nonprofit Terms; Industry Terms: Not Available to Industry
How to cite: pJW1759 was a gift from Jordan Ward (Addgene plasmid # 154315 ; http://n2t.net/addgene:154315 ; RRID:Addgene_154315)
