[The description below was written by a language model from this plasmid's Addgene catalogue record and pLannotate feature annotations shown in this document.]
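Description:
pJW1759 is a small bacterial cloning plasmid that serves as a donor-cassette module for the SapTrap system, a modular assembly method used to build CRISPR/Cas9 homology-directed repair templates for Caenorhabditis elegans genome editing. It was made by TOPO cloning into a Topo-Blunt backbone. It replicates in E. coli from a high-copy ColE1/pUC-type origin and is selected with kanamycin through the Tn5-derived NeoR/KanR gene. The feature table also shows a BleoR (Zeocin resistance) gene and the usual remnants of this backbone: the lac promoter/operator region, lacZα and ccdB fragments interrupted by the insertion site, and flanking SP6 and T7 promoters. The catalogue lists the backbone as 478 bp, which does not fit the 3,842 nt sequenced record and is probably an entry error.

The 288 bp insert is a coding module rather than an expression unit. It comprises a 30-amino-acid flexible linker, a TEV protease cleavage site, the AID* minimal auxin-inducible degron derived from Arabidopsis IAA17, and a 3xFLAG epitope tag. The annotation detects the mini-AID and 3xFLAG segments downstream of the T7 promoter, while the linker and TEV site are not separately annotated. No worm promoter or terminator is recorded, which is consistent with the part being designed for in-frame insertion at an endogenous locus. The cassette is formatted for the "NT" slot of SapTrap, one of the defined tag positions in the assembly, so it can be combined with homology arms and other modules in a single reaction.

Proteins tagged with this cassette can be depleted conditionally when auxin is added to animals expressing the TIR1 F-box protein. The FLAG epitopes allow detection or immunopurification, and the TEV site provides a protease cleavage point. The plasmid belongs to an expanded auxin-inducible degron toolkit for C. elegans.
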