Features (pLannotate 1.2.2; 16 found; start..end, strand, type, name):
     98..116     -  promoter       SP6 promoter: promoter for bacteriophage SP6 RNA polymerase
    158..174     -  protein_bind   lac operator: The lac repressor binds to the lac operator to inhibit transcription in E. coli. This inhibition can be relieved by adding lactose or isopropyl-β-D-thiogalactopyranoside (IPTG). lac repressor encoded by lacI
    182..212     -  promoter       lac promoter: promoter for the E. coli lac operon
    227..248     -  protein_bind   CAP binding site: CAP binding activates transcription in the presence of cAMP. E. coli catabolite activator protein
    261..353     -  CDS            lacI (fragment): lac repressor; lacI; The lac repressor binds to the lac operator to inhibit transcription in E. coli. This inhibition can be relieved by adding lactose or isopropyl-β-D-thiogalactopyranoside (IPTG).
    536..1124    -  rep_origin     ori: high-copy-number ColE1/pMB1/pBR322/pUC origin of replication
   1262..1636    -  CDS            BleoR: antibiotic-binding protein; Sh ble from Streptoalloteichus hindustanus; confers resistance to bleomycin, phleomycin, and Zeocin™
   1656..1744    -  promoter       AmpR promoter (fragment): bla
   1771..1821    +  misc_feature   bom (fragment): basis of mobility region from pBR322
   1842..2636    -  CDS            NeoR/KanR: aminoglycoside phosphotransferase from Tn5; aph(3')-II (or nptII); confers resistance to neomycin, kanamycin, and G418 (Geneticin®)
   2668..2937    -  CDS            tnpA (fragment): TN5P_ECOLX - Also known as tnp. Experimental evidence at protein level: Swiss-Prot protein existence level 1. Mediates transposition of transposon Tn5 by a 'cut and paste' mechanism. First, the monomeric transposase binds the 19 bp inverted DNA repeats flanking the transposon. Then, dimerization of the DNA- bound transposase creates a synaptic DNA complex. After nicking of the first DNA strand, excision of the transposon proceeds through a series of intermediates. The transposase then mediates the insertion of the transposon at a new site by strand transfer. The activity of the wild- type tran
   2985..3288    -  CDS            ccdB (fragment): CcdB, a bacterial toxin that poisons DNA gyrase; ccdB; Plasmids containing the ccdB gene cannot be propagated in standard E. coli strains.
   3298..3445    -  CDS            lacZα (fragment): LacZα fragment of β-galactosidase; lacZ fragment
   3448..3466    +  promoter       T7 promoter: promoter for bacteriophage T7 RNA polymerase
   3616..3748    +  CDS            mini-AID (fragment): minimal degron from the auxin-responsive IAA17 protein of Arabidopsis thaliana (Kubota et al., 2013) acts as an auxin-inducible degron (AID) in the presence of TIR1
   3775..3840    +  CDS            3xFLAG: three tandem FLAG® epitope tags, followed by an enterokinase cleavage site
>Addgene plasmid #154315 | pJW1759 | addgene full sequence | sequence record 309434 | Addgene NGS Result
GCGAAGAGCGACCCAGCTAAGGGCGAATTCCAGCACACTGGCGGCCGTTACTAGTGGATCCGAGCTCGGT
ACCAAGCTTGATGCATAGCTTGAGTATTCTATAGTGTCACCTAAATAGCTTGGCGTAATCATGGTCATAG
CTGTTTCCTGTGTGAAATTGTTATCCGCTCACAATTCCACACAACATACGAGCCGGAAGCATAAAGTGTA
AAGCCTGGGGTGCCTAATGAGTGAGCTAACTCACATTAATTGCGTTGCGCTCACTGCCCGCTTTCCAGTC
GGGAAACCTGTCGTGCCAGCTGCATTAATGAATCGGCCAACGCGCGGGGAGAGGCGGTTTGCGTATTGGG
CGCTCTTCCGCTTCCTCGCTCACTGACTCGCTGCGCTCGGTCGTTCGGCTGCGGCGAGCGGTATCAGCTC
ACTCAAAGGCGGTAATACGGTTATCCACAGAATCAGGGGATAACGCAGGAAAGAACATGTGAGCAAAAGG
CCAGCAAAAGGCCAGGAACCGTAAAAAGGCCGCGTTGCTGGCGTTTTTCCATAGGCTCCGCCCCCCTGAC
GAGCATCACAAAAATCGACGCTCAAGTCAGAGGTGGCGAAACCCGACAGGACTATAAAGATACCAGGCGT
TTCCCCCTGGAAGCTCCCTCGTGCGCTCTCCTGTTCCGACCCTGCCGCTTACCGGATACCTGTCCGCCTT
TCTCCCTTCGGGAAGCGTGGCGCTTTCTCATAGCTCACGCTGTAGGTATCTCAGTTCGGTGTAGGTCGTT
CGCTCCAAGCTGGGCTGTGTGCACGAACCCCCCGTTCAGCCCGACCGCTGCGCCTTATCCGGTAACTATC
GTCTTGAGTCCAACCCGGTAAGACACGACTTATCGCCACTGGCAGCAGCCACTGGTAACAGGATTAGCAG
AGCGAGGTATGTAGGCGGTGCTACAGAGTTCTTGAAGTGGTGGCCTAACTACGGCTACACTAGAAGAACA
GTATTTGGTATCTGCGCTCTGCTGAAGCCAGTTACCTTCGGAAAAAGAGTTGGTAGCTCTTGATCCGGCA
AACAAACCACCGCTGGTAGCGGTGGTTTTTTTGTTTGCAAGCAGCAGATTACGCGCAGAAAAAAAGGATC
TCAAGAAGATCCTTTGATCTTTTCTACGGGGTCTGACGCTCAGTGGAACGAAAACTCACGTTAAGGGATT
TTGGTCATGAGATTATCAAAAAGGATCTTCACCTAGATCCTTTTAAATTAAAAATGAAGTTTTAGCACGT
GTCAGTCCTGCTCCTCGGCCACGAAGTGCACGCAGTTGCCGGCCGGGTCGCGCAGGGCGAACTCCCGCCC
CCACGGCTGCTCGCCGATCTCGGTCATGGCCGGCCCGGAGGCGTCCCGGAAGTTCGTGGACACGACCTCC
GACCACTCGGCGTACAGCTCGTCCAGGCCGCGCACCCACACCCAGGCCAGGGTGTTGTCCGGCACCACCT
GGTCCTGGACCGCGCTGATGAACAGGGTCACGTCGTCCCGGACCACACCGGCGAAGTCGTCCTCCACGAA
GTCCCGGGAGAACCCGAGCCGGTCGGTCCAGAACTCGACCGCTCCGGCGACGTCGCGCGCGGTGAGCACC
GGAACGGCACTGGTCAACTTGGCCATGGTGGCCCTCCTCACGTGCTATTATTGAAGCATTTATCAGGGTT
ATTGTCTCATGAGCGGATACATATTTGAATGTATTTAGAAAAATAAACAAATAGGGGTTCCGCGCACATT
TCCCCGAAAAGTGCCACCTGATGCGGTGTGAAATACCGCACAGATGCGTAAGGAGAAAATACCGCATCAG
GAAATTGTAAGCGTTAATAATTCAGAAGAACTCGTCAAGAAGGCGATAGAAGGCGATGCGCTGCGAATCG
GGAGCGGCGATACCGTAAAGCACGAGGAAGCGGTCAGCCCATTCGCCGCCAAGCTCTTCAGCAATATCAC
GGGTAGCCAACGCTATGTCCTGATAGCGGTCCGCCACACCCAGCCGGCCACAGTCGATGAATCCAGAAAA
GCGGCCATTTTCCACCATGATATTCGGCAAGCAGGCATCGCCATGGGTCACGACGAGATCCTCGCCGTCG
GGCATGCTCGCCTTGAGCCTGGCGAACAGTTCGGCTGGCGCGAGCCCCTGATGCTCTTCGTCCAGATCAT
CCTGATCGACAAGACCGGCTTCCATCCGAGTACGTGCTCGCTCGATGCGATGTTTCGCTTGGTGGTCGAA
TGGGCAGGTAGCCGGATCAAGCGTATGCAGCCGCCGCATTGCATCAGCCATGATGGATACTTTCTCGGCA
GGAGCAAGGTGAGATGACAGGAGATCCTGCCCCGGCACTTCGCCCAATAGCAGCCAGTCCCTTCCCGCTT
CAGTGACAACGTCGAGCACAGCTGCGCAAGGAACGCCCGTCGTGGCCAGCCACGATAGCCGCGCTGCCTC
GTCTTGCAGTTCATTCAGGGCACCGGACAGGTCGGTCTTGACAAAAAGAACCGGGCGCCCCTGCGCTGAC
AGCCGGAACACGGCGGCATCAGAGCAGCCGATTGTCTGTTGTGCCCAGTCATAGCCGAATAGCCTCTCCA
CCCAAGCGGCCGGAGAACCTGCGTGCAATCCATCTTGTTCAATCATGCGAAACGATCCTCATCCTGTCTC
TTGATCAGAGCTTGATCCCCTGCGCCATCAGATCCTTGGCGGCAAGAAAGCCATCCAGTTTACTTTGCAG
GGCTTCCCAACCTTACCAGAGGGCGCCCCAGCTGGCAATTCCGGTTCGCTTGCTGTCCATAAAACCGCCC
AGTCTAGCTATCGCCATGTAAGCCCACTGCAAGCTACCTGCTTTCTCTTTGCGCTTGCGTTTTCCCTTGT
CCAGATAGCCCAGTAGCTGACATTCATCCGGGGTCAGCACCGTTTCTGCGGACTGGCTTTCTACGTGAAA
AGGATCTAGGTGAAGATCCTTTTTGATAATCTCATGCCTGACATTTATATTCCCCAGAACATCAGGTTAA
TGGCGTTTTTGATGTCATTTTCGCGGTGGCTGAGATCAGCCACTTCTTCCCCGATAACGGAGACCGGCAC
ACTGGCCATATCGGTGGTCATCATGCGCCAGCTTTCATCCCCGATATGCACCACCGGGTAAAGTTCACGG
GAGACTTTATCTGACAGCAGACGTGCACTGGCCAGGGGGATCACCATCCGTCGCCCCGGCGTGTCAATAA
TATCACTCTGTACATCCACAAACAGACGATAACGGCTCTCTCTTTTATAGGTGTAAACCTTAAACTGCCG
TACGTATAGGCTGCGCAACTGTTGGGAAGGGCGATCGGTGCGGGCCTCTTCGCTATTACGCCAGCTGGCG
AAAGGGGGATGTGCTGCAAGGCGATTAAGTTGGGTAACGCCAGGGTTTTCCCAGTCACGACGTTGTAAAA
CGACGGCCAGTGAATTGTAATACGACTCACTATAGGGCGAATTGGGCCCTCTAGATGCATGCTCGAGCGG
CCGCCAGTGTGATGGATATCTGCAGAATTCGCCCTTGCTGGGTCCTAGCTCTTCGGGTGGCGGCAGCGGA
GGAGAGAATCTGTACTTTCAATCCGGATCCGGAGGTGGCGGGATGCCTAAAGATCCAGCCAAACCTCCGG
CCAAGGCACAAGTTGTGGGATGGCCACCGGTGAGATCATACCGGAAGAACGTGATGGTTTCCTGCCAAAA
ATCAAGCGGTGGCCCGGAGGCGGCGGCGTTCGTGAAGGGTGGTGGCGGTTCTGGCTCAGGATCTGACTAC
AAAGACCATGACGGTGATTATAAAGATCATGATATCGATTACAAGGATGACGATGACAAGAC
